>Addgene plasmid #225484 | pET29b-rhMOG | addgene full sequence | sequence record 449491 | Addgene NGS Result
GGACAATTTAGAGTAATAGGGCCCAGGCATCCGATTCGTGCGCTGGTTGGCGACGAGGTGGAGTTACCGT
GTCGTATCTCCCCGGGTAAGAACGCCACCGGTATGGAGGTAGGCTGGTATAGACCACCGTTCAGCCGTGT
TGTTCATCTGTACCGCAATGGCAAAGACCAAGATGGTGACCAGGCTCCGGAATACCGCGGTCGTACCGAA
TTGCTGAAGGACGCGATTGGTGAAGGCAAAGTCACCCTGCGTATCCGCAACGTGCGTTTTTCTGATGAGG
GCGGTTTTACGTGCTTCTTTCGTGATCATAGCTATCAGGAGGAAGCGGCAATGGAGTTGAAGGTGGAAGA
TCCGTTCTACCATCACCACCACCACCACTAACTCGAGCACCACCACCACCACCACTGAGATCCGGCTGCT
AACAAAGCCCGAAAGGAAGCTGAGTTGGCTGCTGCCACCGCTGAGCAATAACTAGCATAACCCCTTGGGG
CCTCTAAACGGGTCTTGAGGGGTTTTTTGCTGAAAGGAGGAACTATATCCGGATTGGCGAATGGG
[124 nt withheld, positions 556-679]
C
[91 nt withheld, positions 681-771]
A
[49 nt withheld, positions 773-821]
CCTTTGACGTTGGAGTCCACGTTCTTT
[37 nt withheld, positions 849-885]
ACCCTATCTCGGTCTATTCTTTTGATTTATAAGGGATTTTGCCGATTTCGGCCTATTGGTTAAAAAATGA
GCTGATTTAACAAAAATTTAACGCGAATTTTAACAAAATATTAACGCTTACAATTTAGGTGGCACTTTTC
GGGGAAATGTGCGCGGAACCCCTATTTGTTTATTTTTCTAAATACATTCAAATATGTATCCGCTCATGAA
TTAATTCTTAGAAAAACTCATCGAGCATCAAATGAAACTGCAATTTATTCATATCAGGATTATCAATACC
ATATTTTTGAAAAAGCCGTTTCTGTAATGAAGGAGAAAACTCACCGAGGCAGTTCCATAGGATGGCAAGA
TCCTGGTATCGGTCTGCGATTCCGACTCGTCCAACATCAATACAACCTATTAATTTCCCCTCGTCAAAAA
TAAGGTTATCAAGTGAGAAATCACCATGAGTGACGACTGAATCCGGTGAGAATGGCAAAAGTTTATGCAT
TTCTTTCCAGACTTGTTCAACAGGCCAGCCATTACGCTCGTCATCAAAATCACTCGCATCAACCAAACCG
TTATTCATTCGTGATTGCGCCTGAGCGAGACGAAATACGCGATCGCTGTTAAAAGGACAATTACAAACAG
GAATCGAATGCAACCGGCGCAGGAACACTGCCAGCGCATCAACAATATTTTCACCTGAATCAGGATATTC
TTCTAATACCTGGAATGCTGTTTTCCCGGGGATCGCAGTGGTGAGTAACCATGCATCATCAGGAGTACGG
ATAAAATGCTTGATGGTCGGAAGAGGCATAAATTCCGTCAGCCAGTTTAGTCTGACCATCTCATCTGTAA
CATCATTGGCAACGCTACCTTTGCCATGTTTCAGAAACAACTCTGGCGCATCGGGCTTCCCATACAATCG
ATAGATTGTCGCACCTGATTGCCCGACATTATCGCGAGCCCATTTATACCCATATAAATCAGCATCCATG
TTGGAATTTAATCGCGGCCTAGAGCAAGACGTTTCCCGTTGAATATGGCTCATAACACCCCTTGTATTAC
TGTTTATGTAAGCAGACAGTTTTATTGTTCATGACCAAAATCCCTTAACGTGAGTTTTCGTTCCACTGAG
CGTCAGACCCCGTAGAAAAGATCAAAGGATCTTCTTGAGATCCTTTTTTTCTGCGCGTAATCTGCTGCTT
GCAAACAAAAAAACCACCGCTACCAGCGGTGGTTTGTTTGCCGGATCAAGAGCTACCAACTCTTTTTCCG
AAGGTAACTGGCTTCAGCAGAGCGCAGATACCAAATACTGTCCTTCTAGTGTAGCCGTAGTTAGGCCACC
ACTTCAAGAACTCTGTAGCACCGCCTACATACCTCGCTCTGCTAATCCTGTTACCAGTGGCTGCTGCCAG
TGGCGATAAGTCGTGTCTTACCGGGTTGGACTCAAGACGATAGTTACCGGATAAGGCGCAGCGGTCGGGC
TGAACGGGGGGTTCGTGCACACAGCCCAGCTTGGAGCGAACGACCTACACCGAACTGAGATACCTACAGC
GTGAGCTATGAGAAAGCGCCACGCTTCCCGAAGGGAGAAAGGCGGACAGGTATCCGGTAAGCGGCAGGGT
CGGAACAGGAGAGCGCACGAGGGAGCTTCCAGGGGGAAACGCCTGGTATCTTTATAGTCCTGTCGGGTTT
CGCCACCTCTGACTTGAGCGTCGATTTTTGTGATGCTCGTCAGGGGGGCGGAGCCTATGGAAAAACGCCA
GCAACGCGGCCTTTTTACGGTTCCTGGCCTTTTGCTGGCCTTTTGCTCACATGTTCTTTCCTGCGTTATC
CCCTGATTCTGTGGATAACCGTATTACCGCCTTTGAGTGAGCTGATACCGCTCGCCGCAGCCGAACGACC
GAGCGCAGCGAGTCAGTGAGCGAGGAAGCGGAAGAGCGCCTGATGCGGTATTTTCTCCTTACGCATCTGT
GCGGTATTTCACACCGCAATGGTGCACTCTCAGTACAATCTGCTCTGATGCCGCATAGTTAAGCCAGTAT
ACACTCCGCTATCGCTACGTGACTGGGTCATGGCTGCGCCCCGACACCCGCCAACACCCGCTGACGCGCC
CTGACGGGCTTGTCTGCTCCCGGCATCCGCTTACAGACAAGCTGTGACCGTCTCCGGGAGCTGCATGTGT
CAGAGGTTTTCACCGTCATCACCGAAACGCGCGAGGCAGCTGCGGTAAAGCTCATCAGCGTGGTCGTGAA
GCGATTCACAGATGTCTGCCTGTTCATCCGCGTCCAGCTCGTTGAGTTTCTCCAGAAGCGTTAATGTCTG
GCTTCTGATAAAGCGGGCCATGTTAAGGGCGGTTTTTTCCTGTTTGGTCACTGATGCCTCCGTGTAAGGG
GGATTTCTGTTCATGGGGGTAATGATACCGATGAAACGAGAGAGGATGCTCACGATACGGGTTACTGATG
ATGAACATGCCCGGTTACTGGAACGTTGTGAGGGTAAACAACTGGCGGTATGGATGCGGCGGGACCAGAG
AAAAATCACTCAGGGTCAATGCCAGCGCTTCGTTAATACAGATGTAGGTGTTCCACAGGGTAGCCAGCAG
CATCCTGCGATGCAGATCCGGAACATAATGGTGCAGGGCGCTGACTTCCGCGTTTCCAGACTTTACGAAA
CACGGAAACCGAAGACCATTCATGTTGTTGCTCAGGTCGCAGACGTTTTGCAGCAGCAGTCGCTTCACGT
TCGCTCGCGTATCGGTGATTCATTCTGCTAACCAGTAAGGCAACCCCGCCAGCCTAGCCGGGTCCTCAAC
GACAGGAGCACGATCATGCGCACCCGTGGGGCCGCCATGCCGGCGATAATGGCCTGCTTCTCGCCGAAAC
GTTTGGTGGCGGGACCAGTGACGAAGGCTTGAGCGAGGGCGTGCAAGATTCCGAATACCGCAAGCGACAG
GCCGATCATCGTCGCGCTCCAGCGAAAGCGGTCCTCGCCGAAAATGACCCAGAGCGCTGCCGGCACCTGT
CCTACGAGTTGCATGATAAAGAAGACAGTCATAAGTGCGGCGACGATAGTCATGCCCCGCGCCCACCGGA
AGGAGCTGACTGGGTTGAAGGCTCTCAAGGGCATCGGTCGAGATCCCGGTGCCTAATGAGTGAGCTAACT
TACATTAATTGCGTTGCGCTCACTGCCCGCTTTCCAGTCGGGAAACCTGTCGTGCCAGCTGCATTAATGA
ATCGGCCAACGCGCGGGGAGAGGCGGTTTGCGTATTGGGCGCCAGGGTGGTTTTTCTTTTCACCAGTGAG
ACGGGCAACAGCTGATTGCCCTTCACCGCCTGGCCCTGAGAGAGTTGCAGCAAGCGGTCCACGCTGGTTT
GCCCCAGCAGGCGAAAATCCTGTTTGATGGTGGTTAACGGCGGGATATAACATGAGCTGTCTTCGGTATC
GTCGTATCCCACTACCGAGATGTCCGCACCAACGCGCAGCCCGGACTCGGTAATGGCGCGCATTGCGCCC
AGCGCCATCTGATCGTTGGCAACCAGCATCGCAGTGGGAACGATGCCCTCATTCAGCATTTGCATGGTTT
GTTGAAAACCGGACATGGCACTCCAGTCGCCTTCCCGTTCCGCTATCGGCTGAATTTGATTGCGAGTGAG
ATATTTATGCCAGCCAGCCAGACGCAGACGCGCCGAGACAGAACTTAATGGGCCCGCTAACAGCGCGATT
TGCTGGTGACCCAATGCGACCAGATGCTCCACGCCCAGTCGCGTACCGTCTTCATGGGAGAAAATAATAC
TGTTGATGGGTGTCTGGTCAGAGACATCAAGAAATAACGCCGGAACATTAGTGCAGGCAGCTTCCACAGC
AATGGCATCCTGGTCATCCAGCGGATAGTTAATGATCAGCCCACTGACGCGTTGCGCGAGAAGATTGTGC
ACCGCCGCTTTACAGGCTTCGACGCCGCTTCGTTCTACCATCGACACCACCACGCTGGCACCCAGTTGAT
CGGCGCGAGATTTAATCGCCGCGACAATTTGCGACGGCGCGTGCAGGGCCAGACTGGAGGTGGCAACGCC
AATCAGCAACGACTGTTTGCCCGCCAGTTGTTGTGCCACGCGGTTGGGAATGTAATTCAGCTCCGCCATC
GCCGCTTCCACTTTTTCCCGCGTTTTCGCAGAAACGTGGCTGGCCTGGTTCACCACGCGGGAAACGGTCT
GATAAGAGACACCGGCATACTCTGCGACATCGTATAACGTTACTGGTTTCACATTCACCACCCTGAATTG
ACTCTCTTCCGGGCGCTATCATGCCATACCGCGAAAGGTTTTGCGCCATTCGATGGTGTCCGGGATCTCG
ACGCTCTCCCTTATGCGACTCCTGCATTAGGAAGCAGCCCAGTAGTAGGTTGAGGCCGTTGAGCACCGCC
GCCGCAAGGAATGGTGCATGCAAGGAGATGGCGCCCAACAGTCCCCCGGCCACGGGGCCTGCCACCATAC
CCACGCCGAAACAAGCGCTCATGAGCCCGAAGTGGCGAGCCCGATCTTCCCCATCGGTGATGTCGGCGAT
ATAGGCGCCAGCAACCGCACCTGTGGCGCCGGTGATGCCGGCCACGATGCGTCCGGCGTAGAGGATCGAG
ATCGATCTCGATCCCGCGAAATTAATACGACTCACTATAGGGGAATTGTGAGCGGATAACAATTCCCCTC
TAGAAATAATTTTGTTTAACTTTAAGAAGGAGATATACATATG
Features (pLannotate 1.2.2; 19 found; start..end, strand, type, name):
      1..360     +  CDS            MOG (fragment): MOG_HUMAN - Experimental evidence at protein level: Swiss-Prot protein existence level 1. (Microbial infection) Acts as a receptor for rubella virus. From Homo sapiens (Human).
    388..405     +  CDS            9xHis (fragment): 9xHis affinity tag
    415..464     +  CDS            SET1 (fragment): solubility-enhancement tag derived from T7 phage gene 10B
    472..519     +  terminator     T7 terminator: transcription terminator for bacteriophage T7 RNA polymerase
    556..984     +  rep_origin     f1 ori (sequence partly withheld): f1 bacteriophage origin of replication; arrow indicates direction of (+) strand synthesis
   1037..1094    +  promoter       AmpR promoter (fragment): bla
   1103..1918    -  CDS            KanR: aminoglycoside phosphotransferase; aph(3')-Ia; confers resistance to kanamycin in bacteria or G418 (Geneticin®) in eukaryotes
   2040..2628    +  rep_origin     ori: high-copy-number ColE1/pMB1/pBR322/pUC origin of replication
   2814..2953    -  misc_feature   bom: basis of mobility region from pBR322
   3055..3246    -  CDS            rop: Rop protein, which maintains plasmids at low copy number; rop
   3263..3643    +  CDS            YPB1_ECOLX: Protein predicted: Swiss-Prot protein existence level 4. From Escherichia coli.
   3715..4006    -  CDS            TcR (fragment): tetracycline efflux protein; tet; confers resistance to tetracycline
   4021..4042    -  protein_bind   CAP binding site: CAP binding activates transcription in the presence of cAMP. E. coli catabolite activator protein
   4055..5137    -  CDS            lacI: lac repressor; lacI; The lac repressor binds to the lac operator to inhibit transcription in E. coli. This inhibition can be relieved by adding lactose or isopropyl-β-D-thiogalactopyranoside (IPTG).
   5138..5215    -  promoter       lacI promoter: lacI
   5223..5502    -  CDS            TcR (fragment): tetracycline efflux protein; tet; confers resistance to tetracycline
   5528..5546    +  promoter       T7 promoter: promoter for bacteriophage T7 RNA polymerase
   5547..5571    +  protein_bind   lac operator: The lac repressor binds to the lac operator to inhibit transcription in E. coli. This inhibition can be relieved by adding lactose or isopropyl-β-D-thiogalactopyranoside (IPTG). lac repressor encoded by lacI
   5586..5608    +  RBS            RBS: efficient ribosome binding site from bacteriophage T7 gene 10 (Olins and Rangwala, 1989)
