[The description below was written by a language model from this plasmid's Addgene catalogue record and pLannotate feature annotations shown in this document.]
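Description:
pET29b-rhMOG is a bacterial expression plasmid built on the Novagen pET29b backbone (5,618 bp in total) for producing the soluble extracellular domain of human myelin oligodendrocyte glycoprotein in E. coli. It replicates from a ColE1/pBR322-type origin accompanied by the rop gene and the bom region, consistent with the low copy number listed in the record, and it is selected with kanamycin through an aph(3')-Ia resistance gene. An f1 origin is also present. The short tetracycline-resistance fragments, the partial AmpR promoter match and the predicted E. coli ORF in the annotation appear to be pBR322-derived backbone remnants or automated partial matches rather than functional parts.

The insert encodes MOG residues 30–149, with the signal peptide (residues 1–29) and the transmembrane and downstream region (150–247) removed, and it carries a C-terminal 6xHis tag for affinity purification. The annotation software labels this tag as a fragment of a longer His tag. The small "SET1" fragment annotated just after it, before the terminator, is likely another partial match, and the record does not describe it as part of the product. Expression is driven by a T7 promoter followed by a lac operator and the T7 gene 10 ribosome binding site, and it ends at the T7 terminator. The plasmid-borne lacI gene supplies repressor, so transcription stays off until it is induced with IPTG in a host that provides T7 RNA polymerase. The depositor intends expression in a SHuffle T7 Express lysY strain, whose oxidising cytoplasm supports disulfide bond formation. According to the associated publication, this yields recombinant human MOG at high yield without a refolding step.
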