Addgene plasmid #225484: pET29b-rhMOG
Purpose: Express the soluble domain of Myelin Oligodendrocyte Glycoprotein (rhMOG) in SHuffle E. coli
Depositing lab: John Pak. Depositing organization: Chan Zuckerberg Biohub. Publication: High-yield production of recombinant human myelin oligodendrocyte glycoprotein in SHuffle bacteria without a refolding step. Wu W, Gupta S, Sagan SA, Moseley CE, Zamvil SS, Pak JE. J Immunol Methods. 2024 Oct 13:113764. doi: 10.1016/j.jim.2024.113764. PubMed 39406335.
Backbone
  Vector backbone: pET29b
  Backbone manufacturer: MilliporeSigma (Novagen)
  Backbone size w/o insert (bp): 5237
  Total vector size (bp): 5618
  Vector type: Bacterial Expression
Growth in bacteria
  Bacterial resistance: Kanamycin, 50 μg/mL
  Growth temperature: 37°C
  Growth strain: DH5alpha
  Growth instructions: For expression, please use SHuffle® T7 Express lysY Competent E. coli (NEB)
  Copy number: Low Copy
Gene/Insert
  Gene/Insert name: Soluble Domain of Myelin Oligodendrocyte Glycoprotein (alt names: rhMOG; Myelin Oligodendrocyte Glycoprotein amino acids 30-149)
  Species: H. sapiens (human)
  Insert size (bp): 384
  Mutation: deleted amino acids 1-29 (signal peptide) and 150-247 (transmembrane domain)
  GenBank ID: CAA52617.1
  Entrez Gene: MOG (a.k.a. BTN6, BTNL11, MOGIG2, NRCLP7)
  Promoter: T7
  Tag / fusion protein: 6xHis tag (C terminal on insert)
  Cloning method: Unknown
  Sequencing primers: 5′ T7; 3′ T7-Terminal
Resource information
  A portion of this plasmid was derived from a plasmid made by: Twist Bioscience, South San Francisco, USA
Terms and licenses: Academic/Nonprofit Terms; Industry Terms: Not Available to Industry
Depositor comments: Please visit https://doi.org/10.1101/2024.07.22.602974 for bioRxiv preprint.
How to cite: pET29b-rhMOG was a gift from John Pak (Addgene plasmid # 225484 ; http://n2t.net/addgene:225484 ; RRID:Addgene_225484)
